Addgene plasmid #175152: pLV Tmem9b-V5
Purpose: Lentiviral expression of mouse Tmem9b-V5
Depositing lab: Larry Gerace. Depositing organization: Scripps California (The Scripps Research Institute).
Backbone
  Vector backbone: pLV-EF1a-IRES-Puro
  Backbone manufacturer: Tobias Meyer (Addgene plasmid # 85132)
  Vector type: Mammalian Expression, Lentiviral
Growth in bacteria
  Bacterial resistance: Ampicillin, 100 μg/mL
  Growth temperature: 30°C
  Growth strain: NEB Stable
  Copy number: High Copy
Gene/Insert
  Gene/Insert name: Tmem9b
  Species: M. musculus (mouse)
  Entrez Gene: Tmem9b (a.k.a. 2310004K06Rik, AW539847, D7H11orf, D7H11orf15, ICRFP703B1614Q5.3)
  Tag / fusion protein: V5 (C terminal on insert)
  Cloning method: Gibson Cloning
Terms and licenses: Academic/Nonprofit Terms; Industry Terms: Not Available to Industry
How to cite: pLV Tmem9b-V5 was a gift from Larry Gerace (Addgene plasmid # 175152 ; http://n2t.net/addgene:175152 ; RRID:Addgene_175152)
