[The description below was written by a language model from this plasmid's Addgene catalogue record and pLannotate feature annotations shown in this document.]
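Description:
pLV Tmem9b-V5 is an HIV-1-based lentiviral transfer plasmid for expressing mouse Tmem9b with a C-terminal V5 epitope tag in mammalian cells. It was built by Gibson assembly in the pLV-EF1a-IRES-Puro backbone. In bacteria it is maintained through a high-copy ColE1/pUC-type origin and selected with ampicillin via the β-lactamase gene. Remnants of the lac promoter/operator region and an SV40 polyadenylation signal also sit in the plasmid backbone outside the viral segment.

The viral portion is bounded by two HIV-1 LTR elements, both annotated as truncated, each preceded by a fragment matching nef sequence. Between them lie the Ψ packaging signal with an adjoining gag fragment, the Rev response element for Rev-dependent nuclear export of the genomic RNA, and the cPPT/CTS, which aids nuclear import of the reverse-transcribed genome. The expression cassette is driven by the human EF-1α core promoter together with its intron A, giving strong constitutive transcription in many cell types. A single bicistronic transcript encodes Tmem9b-V5 followed by an EMCV IRES and the puromycin N-acetyltransferase gene, so puromycin selection enriches for cells that also express the tagged protein. A WPRE downstream of the cassette enhances transcript stability and expression.

The plasmid supplies only the packageable genome, so viral structural and envelope functions must be provided in trans to make particles. The resulting virus can generate stably transduced, puromycin-selectable cell populations in which Tmem9b, a transmembrane protein annotated as promoting proinflammatory cytokine production and TNF-driven NF-κB and MAPK signalling, can be detected, localised or immunoprecipitated through the V5 tag.
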