Features (pLannotate 1.2.2; 24 found; start..end, strand, type, name):
    377..634     +  LTR            5' LTR (truncated): truncated 5' long terminal repeat (LTR) from HIV-1
    681..806     +  misc_feature   HIV-1 Ψ: packaging signal of human immunodeficiency virus type 1
    790..1128    +  CDS            HIV-1 gag (fragment): gag protein from human immunodeficiency virus 1; gag
   1303..1536    +  misc_feature   RRE: The Rev response element (RRE) of HIV-1 allows for Rev-dependent mRNA export from the nucleus to the cytoplasm.
   1913..2013    +  CDS            Rev (fragment): human immunodeficiency virus 1 (HIV-1) Rev protein; rev; enhances nuclear export of unspliced and incompletely spliced viral mRNAs
   2028..2143    +  misc_feature   cPPT/CTS: central polypurine tract and central termination sequence of HIV-1 (lacking the first T)
   2221..2432    +  promoter       EF-1α core promoter: core promoter for human elongation factor EF-1α
   2433..3371    +  intron         EF-1α intron A: intron upstream of the start codon of human EF-1α
   3408..4004    +  CDS            Tmem9b: TMM9B_MOUSE - Experimental evidence at protein level: Swiss-Prot protein existence level 1. Enhances production of proinflammatory cytokines induced by TNF, IL1B, and TLR ligands. Has a role in TNF activation of both the NF-kappaB and MAPK pathways. From Mus musculus (Mouse).
   4032..4073    +  CDS            V5 tag: epitope tag from simian virus 5
   4198..4759    +  misc_feature   IRES: internal ribosome entry site (IRES) of the encephalomyocarditis virus (EMCV)
   4762..5361    +  CDS            PuroR: puromycin N-acetyltransferase; pac from Streptomyces alboniger; confers resistance to puromycin
   5385..5973    +  misc_feature   WPRE: woodchuck hepatitis virus posttranscriptional regulatory element
   5990..6508    +  CDS            nef (fragment): NEF_HV1BR - Experimental evidence at protein level: Swiss-Prot protein existence level 1. Extracellular Nef protein targets CD4(+) T-lymphocytes for apoptosis by interacting with CXCR4 surface receptors (PubMed:14990729). From Human immunodeficiency virus type 1 group M subtype B (isolate BRU/LAI) (HIV-1).
   6556..6813    +  LTR            5' LTR (truncated): truncated 5' long terminal repeat (LTR) from HIV-1
   6965..6981    -  protein_bind   lac operator: The lac repressor binds to the lac operator to inhibit transcription in E. coli. This inhibition can be relieved by adding lactose or isopropyl-β-D-thiogalactopyranoside (IPTG). lac repressor encoded by lacI
   6989..7019    -  promoter       lac promoter: promoter for the E. coli lac operon
   7034..7055    -  protein_bind   CAP binding site: CAP binding activates transcription in the presence of cAMP. E. coli catabolite activator protein
   7068..7160    -  CDS            lacI (fragment): lac repressor; lacI; The lac repressor binds to the lac operator to inhibit transcription in E. coli. This inhibition can be relieved by adding lactose or isopropyl-β-D-thiogalactopyranoside (IPTG).
   7343..7931    -  rep_origin     ori: high-copy-number ColE1/pMB1/pBR322/pUC origin of replication
   8102..8962    -  CDS            AmpR: β-lactamase; bla; confers resistance to ampicillin, carbenicillin, and related antibiotics
   8963..9067    -  promoter       AmpR promoter: bla
   9115..9249    +  polyA_signal   SV40 poly(A) signal: SV40 polyadenylation signal
   9416..329     +  CDS            nef (fragment) (across the origin): NEF_HV1BR - Experimental evidence at protein level: Swiss-Prot protein existence level 1. Extracellular Nef protein targets CD4(+) T-lymphocytes for apoptosis by interacting with CXCR4 surface receptors (PubMed:14990729). From Human immunodeficiency virus type 1 group M subtype B (isolate BRU/LAI) (HIV-1).
>Addgene plasmid #175152 | pLV Tmem9b-V5 | addgene full sequence | sequence record 352193 | Addgene NGS Result
TGGAAGGGCTAATTCACTCCCAAAGAAGACAAGATATCCTTGATCTGTGGATCTACCACACACAAGGCTA
CTTCCCTGATTAGCAGAACTACACACCAGGGCCAGGGGTCAGATATCCACTGACCTTTGGATGGTGCTAC
AAGCTAGTACCAGTTGAGCCAGATAAGGTAGAAGAGGCCAATAAAGGAGAGAACACCAGCTTGTTACACC
CTGTGAGCCTGCATGGGATGGATGACCCGGAGAGAGAAGTGTTAGAGTGGAGGTTTGACAGCCGCCTAGC
ATTTCATCACGTGGCCCGAGAGCTGCATCCGGAGTACTTCAAGAACTGCTGATATCGAGCTTGCTACAAG
GGACTTTCCGCTGGGGACTTTCCAGGGAGGCGTGGCCTGGGCGGGACTGGGGAGTGGCGAGCCCTCAGAT
CCTGCATATAAGCAGCTGCTTTTTGCCTGTACTGGGTCTCTCTGGTTAGACCAGATCTGAGCCTGGGAGC
TCTCTGGCTAACTAGGGAACCCACTGCTTAAGCCTCAATAAAGCTTGCCTTGAGTGCTTCAAGTAGTGTG
TGCCCGTCTGTTGTGTGACTCTGGTAACTAGAGATCCCTCAGACCCTTTTAGTCAGTGTGGAAAATCTCT
AGCAGTGGCGCCCGAACAGGGACTTGAAAGCGAAAGGGAAACCAGAGGAGCTCTCTCGACGCAGGACTCG
GCTTGCTGAAGCGCGCACGGCAAGAGGCGAGGGGCGGCGACTGGTGAGTACGCCAAAAATTTTGACTAGC
GGAGGCTAGAAGGAGAGAGATGGGTGCGAGAGCGTCAGTATTAAGCGGGGGAGAATTAGATCGCGATGGG
AAAAAATTCGGTTAAGGCCAGGGGGAAAGAAAAAATATAAATTAAAACATATAGTATGGGCAAGCAGGGA
GCTAGAACGATTCGCAGTTAATCCTGGCCTGTTAGAAACATCAGAAGGCTGTAGACAAATACTGGGACAG
CTACAACCATCCCTTCAGACAGGATCAGAAGAACTTAGATCATTATATAATACAGTAGCAACCCTCTATT
GTGTGCATCAAAGGATAGAGATAAAAGACACCAAGGAAGCTTTAGACAAGATAGAGGAAGAGCAAAACAA
AAGTAAGACCACCGCACAGCAAGCGGCCGGCCGCTGATCTTCAGACCTGGAGGAGGAGATATGAGGGACA
ATTGGAGAAGTGAATTATATAAATATAAAGTAGTAAAAATTGAACCATTAGGAGTAGCACCCACCAAGGC
AAAGAGAAGAGTGGTGCAGAGAGAAAAAAGAGCAGTGGGAATAGGAGCTTTGTTCCTTGGGTTCTTGGGA
GCAGCAGGAAGCACTATGGGCGCAGCGTCAATGACGCTGACGGTACAGGCCAGACAATTATTGTCTGGTA
TAGTGCAGCAGCAGAACAATTTGCTGAGGGCTATTGAGGCGCAACAGCATCTGTTGCAACTCACAGTCTG
GGGCATCAAGCAGCTCCAGGCAAGAATCCTGGCTGTGGAAAGATACCTAAAGGATCAACAGCTCCTGGGG
ATTTGGGGTTGCTCTGGAAAACTCATTTGCACCACTGCTGTGCCTTGGAATGCTAGTTGGAGTAATAAAT
CTCTGGAACAGATTTGGAATCACACGACCTGGATGGAGTGGGACAGAGAAATTAACAATTACACAAGCTT
AATACACTCCTTAATTGAAGAATCGCAAAACCAGCAAGAAAAGAATGAACAAGAATTATTGGAATTAGAT
AAATGGGCAAGTTTGTGGAATTGGTTTAACATAACAAATTGGCTGTGGTATATAAAATTATTCATAATGA
TAGTAGGAGGCTTGGTAGGTTTAAGAATAGTTTTTGCTGTACTTTCTATAGTGAATAGAGTTAGGCAGGG
ATATTCACCATTATCGTTTCAGACCCACCTCCCAACCCCGAGGGGACCCGACAGGCCCGAAGGAATAGAA
GAAGAAGGTGGAGAGAGAGACAGAGACAGATCCATTCGATTAGTGAACGGATCTCGACGGTATCGCCTTT
AAAAGAAAAGGGGGGATTGGGGGGTACAGTGCAGGGGAAAGAATAGTAGACATAATAGCAACAGACATAC
AAACTAAAGAATTACAAAAACAAATTACAAAAATTCAAAATTTTCGGGTTTATTACAGGGACAGCAGAGA
TCCAGTTTATCGATGAGGCCCTTTCGTCTTCACTCGAGGTGCCCGTCAGTGGGCAGAGCGCACATCGCCC
ACAGTCCCCGAGAAGTTGGGGGGAGGGGTCGGCAATTGAACCGGTGCCTAGAGAAGGTGGCGCGGGGTAA
ACTGGGAAAGTGATGTCGTGTACTGGCTCCGCCTTTTTCCCGAGGGTGGGGGAGAACCGTATATAAGTGC
AGTAGTCGCCGTGAACGTTCTTTTTCGCAACGGGTTTGCCGCCAGAACACAGGTAAGTGCCGTGTGTGGT
TCCCGCGGGCCTGGCCTCTTTACGGGTTATGGCCCTTGCGTGCCTTGAATTACTTCCACCTGGCTGCAGT
ACGTGATTCTTGATCCCGAGCTTCGGGTTGGAAGTGGGTGGGAGAGTTCGAGGCCTTGCGCTTAAGGAGC
CCCTTCGCCTCGTGCTTGAGTTGAGGCCTGGCCTGGGCGCTGGGGCCGCCGCGTGCGAATCTGGTGGCAC
CTTCGCGCCTGTCTCGCTGCTTTCGATAAGTCTCTAGCCATTTAAAATTTTTGATGACCTGCTGCGACGC
TTTTTTTCTGGCAAGATAGTCTTGTAAATGCGGGCCAAGATCTGCACACTGGTATTTCGGTTTTTGGGGC
CGCGGGCGGCGACGGGGCCCGTGCGTCCCAGCGCACATGTTCGGCGAGGCGGGGCCTGCGAGCGCGGCCA
CCGAGAATCGGACGGGGGTAGTCTCAAGCTGGCCGGCCTGCTCTGGTGCCTGGCCTCGCGCCGCCGTGTA
TCGCCCCGCCCTGGGCGGCAAGGCTGGCCCGGTCGGCACCAGTTGCGTGAGCGGAAAGATGGCCGCTTCC
CGGCCCTGCTGCAGGGAGCTCAAAATGGAGGACGCGGCGCTCGGGAGAGCGGGCGGGTGAGTCACCCACA
CAAAGGAAAAGGGCCTTTCCGTCCTCAGCCGTCGCTTCATGTGACTCCACGGAGTACCGGGCGCCGTCCA
GGCACCTCGATTAGTTCTCGAGCTTTTGGAGTACGTCGTCTTTAGGTTGGGGGGAGGGGTTTTATGCGAT
GGAGTTTCCCCACACTGAGTGGGTGGAGACTGAAGTTAGGCCAGCTTGGCACTTGATGTAATTCTCCTTG
GAATTTGCCCTTTTTGAGTTTGGATCTTGGTTCATTCTCAAGCCTCAGACAGTGGTTCAAAGTTTTTTTC
TTCCATTTCAGGTGTCGTGAGGATCCGCCATCGGCCCGCCCGCCGCCATGGCGAGCCTATGGTGCGGAAA
CCTGCTGCGGCTGGGCTCGGGGCTCAGCATGTCCTGCCTGGCGCTGTCGGTGCTGCTGCTCGCGCAGCTG
ACAGGCGCCGCCAAGAATTTTGAAGATGTGAGATGTAAATGCATCTGCCCTCCCTATAAAGAGAATCCTG
GGCACATTTATAATAAGAATATATCTCAGAAAGATTGTGATTGCCTTCATGTCGTGGAGCCCATGCCTGT
ACGGGGACCTGATGTAGAAGCATACTGTCTACGCTGTGAATGCAAATACGAAGAGAGAAGCTCTGTCACA
ATCAAGGTTACCATTATAATTTATCTCTCTATTTTGGGCCTTCTGCTTCTGTACATGGTATATCTTACCT
TAGTTGAGCCCATCCTGAAGAGGCGCCTCTTTGGACACTCCCAGCTGTTGCAGAGCGATGATGACGTTGG
GGATCACCAGCCTTTTGCAAATGCCCATGATGTGCTGGCCCGCTCTCGCAGCCGAGCCAATGTTCTAAAC
AAGGTGGAGTACGCTCAGCAGCGCTGGAAGCTCCAGGTCCAGGAGCAGCGAAAGTCTGTCTTCGACCGAC
ACGTTGTCCTCAGCGGTGGGCCGGGCGGGGGTGGCGGGGGAGGTAAGCCTATCCCTAACCCTCTCCTCGG
TCTCGATTCTACGTGAGTTTAAACTTCGAAACGCGTGAATTCCTCGAGGGCGGCCGCTCTAGAGTCGACG
GGCCGCGGTAACAATTGTTAACTAACTTAAGCTAGCAACGGTTTCCCTCTAGCGGGATCAATTCCGCCCC
CCCCCCCTAACGTTACTGGCCGAAGCCGCTTGGAATAAGGCCGGTGTGCGTTTGTCTATATGTTATTTTC
CACCATATTGCCGTCTTTTGGCAATGTGAGGGCCCGGAAACCTGGCCCTGTCTTCTTGACGAGCATTCCT
AGGGGTCTTTCCCCTCTCGCCAAAGGAATGCAAGGTCTGTTGAATGTCGTGAAGGAAGCAGTTCCTCTGG
AAGCTTCTTGAAGACAAACAACGTCTGTAGCGACCCTTTGCAGGCAGCGGAACCCCCCACCTGGCGACAG
GTGCCTCTGCGGCCAAAAGCCACGTGTATAAGATACACCTGCAAAGGCGGCACAACCCCAGTGCCACGTT
GTGAGTTGGATAGTTGTGGAAAGAGTCAAATGGCTCTCCTCAAGCGTATTCAACAAGGGGCTGAAGGATG
CCCAGAAGGTACCCCATTGTATGGGATCTGATCTGGGGCCTCGGTGCACATGCTTTACATGTGTTTAGTC
GAGGTTAAAAAAACGTCTAGGCCCCCCGAACCACGGGGACGTGGTTTTCCTTTGAAAAACACGATAATAC
CATGACCGAGTACAAGCCCACGGTGCGCCTCGCCACCCGCGACGACGTCCCCAGGGCCGTACGCACCCTC
GCCGCCGCGTTCGCCGACTACCCCGCCACGCGCCACACCGTCGATCCGGACCGCCACATCGAGCGGGTCA
CCGAGCTGCAAGAACTCTTCCTCACGCGCGTCGGGCTCGACATCGGCAAGGTGTGGGTCGCGGACGACGG
CGCCGCGGTGGCGGTCTGGACCACGCCGGAGAGCGTCGAAGCGGGGGCGGTGTTCGCCGAGATCGGCCCG
CGCATGGCCGAGTTGAGCGGTTCCCGGCTGGCCGCGCAGCAACAGATGGAAGGCCTCCTGGCGCCGCACC
GGCCCAAGGAGCCCGCGTGGTTCCTGGCCACCGTCGGCGTCTCGCCCGACCACCAGGGCAAGGGTCTGGG
CAGCGCCGTCGTGCTCCCCGGAGTGGAGGCGGCCGAGCGCGCCGGGGTGCCCGCCTTCCTGGAGACCTCC
GCGCCCCGCAACCTCCCCTTCTACGAGCGGCTCGGCTTCACCGTCACCGCCGACGTCGAGGTGCCCGAAG
GACCGCGCACCTGGTGCATGACCCGCAAGCCCGGTGCCTGACCCGGGCGGGGCGCGTCTGGAACAATCAA
CCTCTGGATTACAAAATTTGTGAAAGATTGACTGGTATTCTTAACTATGTTGCTCCTTTTACGCTATGTG
GATACGCTGCTTTAATGCCTTTGTATCATGCTATTGCTTCCCGTATGGCTTTCATTTTCTCCTCCTTGTA
TAAATCCTGGTTGCTGTCTCTTTATGAGGAGTTGTGGCCCGTTGTCAGGCAACGTGGCGTGGTGTGCACT
GTGTTTGCTGACGCAACCCCCACTGGTTGGGGCATTGCCACCACCTGTCAGCTCCTTTCCGGGACTTTCG
CTTTCCCCCTCCCTATTGCCACGGCGGAACTCATCGCCGCCTGCCTTGCCCGCTGCTGGACAGGGGCTCG
GCTGTTGGGCACTGACAATTCCGTGGTGTTGTCGGGGAAGCTGACGTCCTTTCCATGGCTGCTCGCCTGT
GTTGCCACCTGGATTCTGCGCGGGACGTCCTTCTGCTACGTCCCTTCGGCCCTCAATCCAGCGGACCTTC
CTTCCCGCGGCCTGCTGCCGGCTCTGCGGCCTCTTCCGCGTCTTCGCCTTCGCCCTCAGACGAGTCGGAT
CTCCCTTTGGGCCGCCTCCCCGCCTGGAATTAATTCTGCAGTCGAGACCTAGAAAAACATGGAGCAATCA
CAAGTAGCAATACAGCAGCTACCAATGCTGATTGTGCCTGGCTAGAAGCACAAGAGGAGGAGGAGGTGGG
TTTTCCAGTCACACCTCAGGTACCTTTAAGACCAATGACTTACAAGGCAGCTGTAGATCTTAGCCACTTT
TTAAAAGAAAAGAGGGGACTGGAAGGGCTAATTCACTCCCAACGAAGACAAGATATCCTTGATCTGTGGA
TCTACCACACACAAGGCTACTTCCCTGATTAGCAGAACTACACACCAGGGCCAGGGGTCAGATATCCACT
GACCTTTGGATGGTGCTACAAGCTAGTACCAGTTGAGCCAGATAAGGTAGAAGAGGCCAATAAAGGAGAG
AACACCAGCTTGTTACACCCTGTGAGCCTGCATGGGATGGATGACCCGGAGAGAGAAGTGTTAGAGTGGA
GGTTTGACAGCCGCCTAGCATTTCATCACGTGGCCCGAGAGCTGCATCCGGAGTACTTCAAGAACTGCTG
ATATCGAGCTTGCTACAAGGGACTTTCCGCTGGGGACTTTCCAGGGAGGCGTGGCCTGGGCGGGACTGGG
GAGTGGCGAGCCCTCAGATCCTGCATATAAGCAGCTGCTTTTTGCCTGTACTGGGTCTCTCTGGTTAGAC
CAGATCTGAGCCTGGGAGCTCTCTGGCTAACTAGGGAACCCACTGCTTAAGCCTCAATAAAGCTTGCCTT
GAGTGCTTCAAGTAGTGTGTGCCCGTCTGTTGTGTGACTCTGGTAACTAGAGATCCCTCAGACCCTTTTA
GTCAGTGTGGAAAATCTCTAGCAGTAGTAGTTCATGTCATCTTATTATTCAGTATTTATAACTTGCAAAG
AAATGAATATCAGAGAGTGAGAGGCCTTGACATTGCTAGCGTTTACCGTCGACCTCTAGCTAGAGCTTGG
CGTAATCATGGTCATAGCTGTTTCCTGTGTGAAATTGTTATCCGCTCACAATTCCACACAACATACGAGC
CGGAAGCATAAAGTGTAAAGCCTGGGGTGCCTAATGAGTGAGCTAACTCACATTAATTGCGTTGCGCTCA
CTGCCCGCTTTCCAGTCGGGAAACCTGTCGTGCCAGCTGCATTAATGAATCGGCCAACGCGCGGGGAGAG
GCGGTTTGCGTATTGGGCGCTCTTCCGCTTCCTCGCTCACTGACTCGCTGCGCTCGGTCGTTCGGCTGCG
GCGAGCGGTATCAGCTCACTCAAAGGCGGTAATACGGTTATCCACAGAATCAGGGGATAACGCAGGAAAG
AACATGTGAGCAAAAGGCCAGCAAAAGGCCAGGAACCGTAAAAAGGCCGCGTTGCTGGCGTTTTTCCATA
GGCTCCGCCCCCCTGACGAGCATCACAAAAATCGACGCTCAAGTCAGAGGTGGCGAAACCCGACAGGACT
ATAAAGATACCAGGCGTTTCCCCCTGGAAGCTCCCTCGTGCGCTCTCCTGTTCCGACCCTGCCGCTTACC
GGATACCTGTCCGCCTTTCTCCCTTCGGGAAGCGTGGCGCTTTCTCATAGCTCACGCTGTAGGTATCTCA
GTTCGGTGTAGGTCGTTCGCTCCAAGCTGGGCTGTGTGCACGAACCCCCCGTTCAGCCCGACCGCTGCGC
CTTATCCGGTAACTATCGTCTTGAGTCCAACCCGGTAAGACACGACTTATCGCCACTGGCAGCAGCCACT
GGTAACAGGATTAGCAGAGCGAGGTATGTAGGCGGTGCTACAGAGTTCTTGAAGTGGTGGCCTAACTACG
GCTACACTAGAAGAACAGTATTTGGTATCTGCGCTCTGCTGAAGCCAGTTACCTTCGGAAAAAGAGTTGG
TAGCTCTTGATCCGGCAAACAAACCACCGCTGGTAGCGGTGGTTTTTTTGTTTGCAAGCAGCAGATTACG
CGCAGAAAAAAAGGATCTCAAGAAGATCCTTTGATCTTTTCTACGGGGTCTGACGCTCAGTGGAACGAAA
ACTCACGTTAAGGGATTTTGGTCATGAGATTATCAAAAAGGATCTTCACCTAGATCCTTTTAAATTAAAA
ATGAAGTTTTAAATCAATCTAAAGTATATATGAGTAAACTTGGTCTGACAGTTACCAATGCTTAATCAGT
GAGGCACCTATCTCAGCGATCTGTCTATTTCGTTCATCCATAGTTGCCTGACTCCCCGTCGTGTAGATAA
CTACGATACGGGAGGGCTTACCATCTGGCCCCAGTGCTGCAATGATACCGCGAGACCCACGCTCACCGGC
TCCAGATTTATCAGCAATAAACCAGCCAGCCGGAAGGGCCGAGCGCAGAAGTGGTCCTGCAACTTTATCC
GCCTCCATCCAGTCTATTAATTGTTGCCGGGAAGCTAGAGTAAGTAGTTCGCCAGTTAATAGTTTGCGCA
ACGTTGTTGCCATTGCTACAGGCATCGTGGTGTCACGCTCGTCGTTTGGTATGGCTTCATTCAGCTCCGG
TTCCCAACGATCAAGGCGAGTTACATGATCCCCCATGTTGTGCAAAAAAGCGGTTAGCTCCTTCGGTCCT
CCGATCGTTGTCAGAAGTAAGTTGGCCGCAGTGTTATCACTCATGGTTATGGCAGCACTGCATAATTCTC
TTACTGTCATGCCATCCGTAAGATGCTTTTCTGTGACTGGTGAGTACTCAACCAAGTCATTCTGAGAATA
GTGTATGCGGCGACCGAGTTGCTCTTGCCCGGCGTCAATACGGGATAATACCGCGCCACATAGCAGAACT
TTAAAAGTGCTCATCATTGGAAAACGTTCTTCGGGGCGAAAACTCTCAAGGATCTTACCGCTGTTGAGAT
CCAGTTCGATGTAACCCACTCGTGCACCCAACTGATCTTCAGCATCTTTTACTTTCACCAGCGTTTCTGG
GTGAGCAAAAACAGGAAGGCAAAATGCCGCAAAAAAGGGAATAAGGGCGACACGGAAATGTTGAATACTC
ATACTCTTCCTTTTTCAATATTATTGAAGCATTTATCAGGGTTATTGTCTCATGAGCGGATACATATTTG
AATGTATTTAGAAAAATAAACAAATAGGGGTTCCGCGCACATTTCCCCGAAAAGTGCCACCTGACGTCGA
CGGATCGGGAGATCAACTTGTTTATTGCAGCTTATAATGGTTACAAATAAAGCAATAGCATCACAAATTT
CACAAATAAAGCATTTTTTTCACTGCATTCTAGTTGTGGTTTGTCCAAACTCATCAATGTATCTTATCAT
GTCTGGATCAACTGGATAACTCAAGCTAACCAAAATCATCCCAAACTTCCCACCCCATACCCTATTACCA
CTGCCAATTACCTGTGGTTTCATTTACTCTAAACCTGTGATTCCTCTGAATTATTTTCATTTTAAAGAAA
TTGTATTTGTTAAATATGTACTACAAACTTAGTAGT
